>Addgene plasmid #11255 | pRS408 | depositor full sequence | sequence record 6929 | Author sequence
TCGCGCGTTTCGGTGATGACGGTGAAAACCTCTGACACATGCAGCTCCCGGAGACGGTCACAGCTTGTCT
GTAAGCGGATGCCGGGAGCAGACAAGCCCGTCAGGGCGCGTCAGCGGGTGTTGGCGGGTGTCGGGGCTGG
CTTAACTATGCGGCATCAGAGCAGATTGTACTGAGAGTGCACCATAATCATCGATGAATTCGAGCTCGTT
TTCGACACTGGATGGCGGCGTTAGTATCGAATCGACAGCAGTATAGCGACCAGCATTCACATACGATTGA
CGCATGATATTACTTTCTGCGCACTTAACTTCGCATCTGGGCAGATGATGTCGAGGCGAAAAAAAATATA
AATCACGCTAACATTTGATTAAAATAGAACAACTACAATATAAAAAAACTATACAAATGACAAGTTCTTG
AAAACAAGAATCTTTTTATTGTCAGTACTGATTAGAAAAACCTAGGGGCAGGGCATGCTCATGTAGAGCG
CCTGCCGCTCGCCGTCCGAGGCGGTGCCGTCGTACAGGGCGGTGTCCAGGCCGCAGAGGGTGAACCCCAT
CCGCCGGTACGCGTGGATCGCCGGTGCGTTGACGTTGGTGACCTCCAGCCAGAGGTGCCCGGCGCCCCGC
TCGCCGGCGAACTCCGTCGCGAGCCCCATCAACGCGCGCCCGACCCCGTGCCCCCGGTGCTCCGGGGCGA
CCTCGATGTCCTCGACGGTCAGCCGGCGGTTCCACGCCGAGTACGAGATGACCACGAAGCCCGCCAGGTC
GCCGTCGTCCCCGTACGCGACGAACGTCCGGGAGTCCGGGTCGCCGTCCTCCCCGTCGTCCGATTCGTCG
TCCGATTCGTCGTCGGGGAACACCTTGGTCAGGGGCGGGTCCACCGGCACCTCCCGCAGGGTGAAGCCGT
CCCCGGTGGCGGTGACGCGGAAGACGGTGTCGGTGGTGAAGGACCCATCCAGTGCCTCGATGGCCTCGGC
GTCCCCCGGGACACTGGTGCGGTACCGGTAAGCCGTGTCGTCAAGAGTGGTCATGGTTGTTTATGTTCGG
ATGTGATGTGAGAACTGTATCCTAGCAAGATTTTAAAAGGAAGTATATGAAAGAAGAACCTCAGTGGCAA
ATCCTAACCTTTTATATTTCTCTACAGGGGCGCGGCGTGGGGACAATTCAACGCGTCTGTGAGGGGAGCG
TTTCCCTGCTCGCAGGTCTGCAGCGAGGAGCCGTAATTTTTGCTTCGCGCCGTGCGGCCATCAAAATGTA
TGGATGCAAATGATTATACATGGGGATGTATGGGCTAAATGTACGGGCGACAGTCACATCATGCCCCTGA
GCTGCGCACGTCAAGACTGTCAAGGAGGGTATTCTGGGCCTCCATGTCGCTGGCCGGGTGACCCGGCGGG
GACGAGGCAAGCTAAACAGATCTGGCGCGCCTTAATTAACCCTATGCGGTGTGAAATACCGCACAGATGC
GTAAGGAGAAAATACCGCATCAGGAAATTGTAAACGTTAATATTTTGTTAAAATTCGCGTTAAATTTTTG
TTAAATCAGCTCATTTTTTAACCAATAGGCCGAAATCGGCAAAATCCCTTATAAATCAAAAGAATAGACC
GAGATAGGGT
[37 nt withheld, positions 1621-1657]
AAAGAACGTGGACTCCAACGTCAAAGG
[49 nt withheld, positions 1685-1733]
T
[91 nt withheld, positions 1735-1825]
G
[124 nt withheld, positions 1827-1950]
CGCGCCATTCGCCATTCAGGCTGCGCAACTGTTGGGAAGGGCGATCGGTGCGGGCCTCTTCGCTATTACG
CCAGCTGGCGAAAGGGGGATGTGCTGCAAGGCGATTAAGTTGGGTAACGCCAGGGTTTTCCCAGTCACGA
CGTTGTAAAACGACGGCCAGTGAGCGCGCGTAATACGACTCACTATAGGGCGAATTGGGTACCGGGCCCC
CCCTCGAGGTCGACGGTATCGATAAGCTTGATATCGAATTCCTGCAGCCCGGGGGATCCACTAGTTCTAG
AGCGGCCGCCACCGCGGTGGAGCTCCAGCTTTTGTTCCCTTTAGTGAGGGTTAATTGCGCGCTTGGCGTA
ATCATGGTCATAGCTGTTTCCTGTGTGAAATTGTTATCCGCTCACAATTCCACACAACATACGAGCCGGA
AGCATAAAGTGTAAAGCCTGGGGTGCCTAATGAGTGAGCTAACTCACATTAATTGCGTTGCGCTCACTGC
CCGCTTTCCAGTCGGGAAACCTGTCGTGCCAGCTGCATTAATGAATCGGCCAACGCGCGGGGAGAGGCGG
TTTGCGTATTGGGCGCTCTTCCGCTTCCTCGCTCACTGACTCGCTGCGCTCGGTCGTTCGGCTGCGGCGA
GCGGTATCAGCTCACTCAAAGGCGGTAATACGGTTATCCACAGAATCAGGGGATAACGCAGGAAAGAACA
TGTGAGCAAAAGGCCAGCAAAAGGCCAGGAACCGTAAAAAGGCCGCGTTGCTGGCGTTTTTCCATAGGCT
CCGCCCCCCTGACGAGCATCACAAAAATCGACGCTCAAGTCAGAGGTGGCGAAACCCGACAGGACTATAA
AGATACCAGGCGTTTCCCCCTGGAAGCTCCCTCGTGCGCTCTCCTGTTCCGACCCTGCCGCTTACCGGAT
ACCTGTCCGCCTTTCTCCCTTCGGGAAGCGTGGCGCTTTCTCATAGCTCACGCTGTAGGTATCTCAGTTC
GGTGTAGGTCGTTCGCTCCAAGCTGGGCTGTGTGCACGAACCCCCCGTTCAGCCCGACCGCTGCGCCTTA
TCCGGTAACTATCGTCTTGAGTCCAACCCGGTAAGACACGACTTATCGCCACTGGCAGCAGCCACTGGTA
ACAGGATTAGCAGAGCGAGGTATGTAGGCGGTGCTACAGAGTTCTTGAAGTGGTGGCCTAACTACGGCTA
CACTAGAAGGACAGTATTTGGTATCTGCGCTCTGCTGAAGCCAGTTACCTTCGGAAAAAGAGTTGGTAGC
TCTTGATCCGGCAAACAAACCACCGCTGGTAGCGGTGGTTTTTTTGTTTGCAAGCAGCAGATTACGCGCA
GAAAAAAAGGATCTCAAGAAGATCCTTTGATCTTTTCTACGGGGTCTGACGCTCAGTGGAACGAAAACTC
ACGTTAAGGGATTTTGGTCATGAGATTATCAAAAAGGATCTTCACCTAGATCCTTTTAAATTAAAAATGA
AGTTTTAAATCAATCTAAAGTATATATGAGTAAACTTGGTCTGACAGTTACCAATGCTTAATCAGTGAGG
CACCTATCTCAGCGATCTGTCTATTTCGTTCATCCATAGTTGCCTGACTCCCCGTCGTGTAGATAACTAC
GATACGGGAGGGCTTACCATCTGGCCCCAGTGCTGCAATGATACCGCGAGACCCACGCTCACCGGCTCCA
GATTTATCAGCAATAAACCAGCCAGCCGGAAGGGCCGAGCGCAGAAGTGGTCCTGCAACTTTATCCGCCT
CCATCCAGTCTATTAATTGTTGCCGGGAAGCTAGAGTAAGTAGTTCGCCAGTTAATAGTTTGCGCAACGT
TGTTGCCATTGCTACAGGCATCGTGGTGTCACGCTCGTCGTTTGGTATGGCTTCATTCAGCTCCGGTTCC
CAACGATCAAGGCGAGTTACATGATCCCCCATGTTGTGCAAAAAAGCGGTTAGCTCCTTCGGTCCTCCGA
TCGTTGTCAGAAGTAAGTTGGCCGCAGTGTTATCACTCATGGTTATGGCAGCACTGCATAATTCTCTTAC
TGTCATGCCATCCGTAAGATGCTTTTCTGTGACTGGTGAGTACTCAACCAAGTCATTCTGAGAATAGTGT
ATGCGGCGACCGAGTTGCTCTTGCCCGGCGTCAATACGGGATAATACCGCGCCACATAGCAGAACTTTAA
AAGTGCTCATCATTGGAAAACGTTCTTCGGGGCGAAAACTCTCAAGGATCTTACCGCTGTTGAGATCCAG
TTCGATGTAACCCACTCGTGCACCCAACTGATCTTCAGCATCTTTTACTTTCACCAGCGTTTCTGGGTGA
GCAAAAACAGGAAGGCAAAATGCCGCAAAAAAGGGAATAAGGGCGACACGGAAATGTTGAATACTCATAC
TCTTCCTTTTTCAATATTATTGAAGCATTTATCAGGGTTATTGTCTCATGAGCGGATACATATTTGAATG
TATTTAGAAAAATAAACAAATAGGGGTTCCGCGCACATTTCCCCGAAAAGTGCCACCTGACGTCTAAGAA
ACCATTATTATCATGACATTAACCTATAAAAATAGGCGTATCACGAGGCCCTTTCGTC
Features (pLannotate 1.2.2; 18 found; start..end, strand, type, name):
    137..186     +  misc_feature   bom (fragment): basis of mobility region from pBR322
    249..446     -  terminator     TEF terminator: Ashbya gossypii TEF terminator
    464..1034    -  CDS            NrsR (fragment): nourseothricin acetyltransferase; Streptomyces noursei nat1; confers resistance to nourseothricin
   1035..1378    -  promoter       TEF promoter: Ashbya gossypii TEF promoter
   1443..1494    +  misc_feature   bom (fragment): basis of mobility region from pBR322
   1495..1950    -  rep_origin     f1 ori (sequence partly withheld): f1 bacteriophage origin of replication; arrow indicates direction of (+) strand synthesis
   1958..2113    -  CDS            lacZα (fragment): LacZα fragment of β-galactosidase; lacZ fragment
   2121..2139    +  promoter       T7 promoter: promoter for bacteriophage T7 RNA polymerase
   2148..2255    -  misc_feature   MCS: pBluescript multiple cloning site
   2268..2286    -  promoter       T3 promoter: promoter for bacteriophage T3 RNA polymerase
   2331..2347    -  protein_bind   lac operator: The lac repressor binds to the lac operator to inhibit transcription in E. coli. This inhibition can be relieved by adding lactose or isopropyl-β-D-thiogalactopyranoside (IPTG). lac repressor encoded by lacI
   2355..2385    -  promoter       lac promoter: promoter for the E. coli lac operon
   2400..2421    -  protein_bind   CAP binding site: CAP binding activates transcription in the presence of cAMP. E. coli catabolite activator protein
   2434..2526    -  CDS            lacI (fragment): lac repressor; lacI; The lac repressor binds to the lac operator to inhibit transcription in E. coli. This inhibition can be relieved by adding lactose or isopropyl-β-D-thiogalactopyranoside (IPTG).
   2709..3297    -  rep_origin     ori: high-copy-number ColE1/pMB1/pBR322/pUC origin of replication
   3468..4328    -  CDS            AmpR: β-lactamase; bla; confers resistance to ampicillin, carbenicillin, and related antibiotics
   4329..4433    -  promoter       AmpR promoter: bla
   4528..35      +  CDS            rop (fragment) (across the origin): Rop protein, which maintains plasmids at low copy number; rop
