[The description below was written by a language model from this plasmid's Addgene catalogue record and pLannotate feature annotations shown in this document.]
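Description:
pRS408 is an empty yeast integrating vector of the pRS series, 4,528 bp in size, carrying a dominant drug-resistance marker in place of the usual auxotrophic marker. According to the depositor's notes, it was assembled by moving the NatMX cassette, released by EcoRI digestion from pRS428, into EcoRI-cut pRS400, an integrating backbone. The feature table shows no yeast replication origin or centromere, consistent with a plasmid that must integrate into the genome to be stably maintained in yeast. The NatMX cassette consists of the Streptomyces noursei nourseothricin acetyltransferase gene (nat1) flanked by the Ashbya gossypii TEF promoter and TEF terminator, and confers resistance to nourseothricin (clonNAT). This allows selection in strains regardless of their auxotrophic genotype.

For propagation in E. coli the plasmid has a ColE1/pUC-type origin and a β-lactamase gene with its own promoter for ampicillin selection. The catalogue lists it as low copy, although the annotated origin is of the high-copy type and only fragments of rop and bom are detected. The cloning region is derived from pBluescript: a multiple cloning site flanked by T7 and T3 promoters sits within a lacZα fragment downstream of the lac promoter, operator and CAP binding site, an arrangement normally used for blue/white screening. An f1 origin permits single-stranded DNA production with helper phage. No insert is present and there is no yeast promoter at the cloning site, so any gene of interest would need to be cloned with its own regulatory sequences. The vector is suited to restriction cloning of yeast genomic fragments or expression cassettes for chromosomal integration under nourseothricin selection.
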