Addgene plasmid #11255: pRS408
Purpose: (Empty Backbone)
Depositing lab: Fred Cross. Depositing organization: Rockefeller University.
Backbone
  Vector backbone: pRS408
  Backbone size (bp): 4528
  Vector type: Yeast Expression
  Selectable markers: NatMX
Growth in bacteria
  Bacterial resistance: Ampicillin, 100 μg/mL
  Growth temperature: 37°C
  Growth strain: DH5alpha
  Copy number: Low Copy
Gene/Insert
  Gene/Insert name: None
  Cloning method: Restriction Enzyme
  Sequencing primers: 5′ T7; 3′ M13R
Resource information
  A portion of this plasmid was derived from a plasmid made by: pRS400 from Jef Boeke.
Terms and licenses: Academic/Nonprofit Terms; Industry Terms: Not Available to Industry
Depositor comments: pRS400 + pRS428 --> pRS408. Insert is NatMX (clonNAT resistance) from EcoRI-cut pRS428. Backbone is EcoRI-cut pRS400 (integrating plasmid).
How to cite: pRS408 was a gift from Fred Cross (Addgene plasmid # 11255 ; http://n2t.net/addgene:11255 ; RRID:Addgene_11255)
