>Addgene plasmid #11255 | pRS408 | addgene partial sequence | sequence record 18127 | T7 5'-TAATACGACTCACTATAGGG-3'
GTATCGATAGCTTGATATCGAATTCCTGCAGCCCGGGGGATCCACTAGTTCTAGAGCGGCCGCCACCGCG
GTGGAGCTCCAGCTTTTGTTCCCTTTAGTGAGGGTTAATTGCGCGCTTGGCGTAATCATGGTCATAGCTG
TTTCCTGTGTGAAATTGTTATCCGCTCACAATTCCACACAACATACGAGCCGGAAGCATAAAGTGTAAAG
CCTGGGGTGCCTAATGAGTGAGCTAACTCACATTAATTGCGTTGCGCTCACTGCCCGCTTTCCAGTCGGG
AAACCTGTCGTGCCAGCTGCATTAATGAATCGGCCAACGCGCGGGGAGAGGCGGTTTGCGTATTGGGCGC
TCTTCCGCTTCCTCGCTCACTGACTCGCTGCGCTCGGTCGTTCGGCTGCGGCGAGCGGTATCAGCTCACT
CAAAGGCGGTAATACGGTTATCCACAGAATCAGGGGATAACGCAGGAAAGAACATGTGAGCAAAAGGCCA
GCAAAAGGCCAGGAACCGTAAAAAGGCCGCGTTGCTGGCGTTTTTCCATAGGCTCCGCCCCCCTGACGAG
CATCACAAAAATCGACGCTCAAGTCAGAGGTGGCGAAACCCGACAGGACTATAAAGATACCAGGCGTTTC
CCCCTGGAAGCTCCCTCGTGCGCTCTCCTGTTCCGACCCTGCCGCTTACCGGATACCTGTCCGCCTTTCT
CCCTTCGGGAAGCG
